>Addgene plasmid #226673 | pTBL2368 MTK PB puro backbone | addgene full sequence | sequence record 450391 | Addgene NGS Result
TTTTGAACTATAACGACCGCGTGAGTCAAAATGACGCATGATTATCTTTTACGTGACTTTTAAGATTTAA
CTCATACGATAATTATATTGTTATTTCATGTTCTACTTACGTGATAACTTATTATATATATATTTTCTTG
TTATAGATATCAACTAGAATGCTAGCATGGGCCCAGATCTCCATGGGCCCTGAATTCGCATCTAGACTGA
TGAGACGTGGTAGAGCCACAAACAGCCGGTACAAGCAACGATCTCCAGGACCATCTGAATCATGCGCGGA
TGACACGAACTCACGACGGCGATCACAGACATTAACCCACAGTACAGACACTGCGACAACGTGGCAATTC
GTCGCAATACAACGGAAAGTGAAACGTGATTTCATGCGTCATTTTGAACATTTTGTAAATCTTATTTAAT
AATGTGTGCGGCAATTCACATTTAATTTATGAATGTTTTCTTAACATCGCGGCAACTCAAGAAACGGCAG
GTTCGGATCTTAGCTACTAGAGAAAGAGGAGAAATACTAGATGCGTAAAGGCGAAGAGCTGTTCACTGGT
GTCGTCCCTATTCTGGTGGAACTGGATGGTGATGTCAACGGTCATAAGTTTTCCGTGCGTGGCGAGGGTG
AAGGTGACGCAACTAATGGTAAACTGACGCTGAAGTTCATCTGTACTACTGGTAAACTGCCGGTTCCTTG
GCCGACTCTGGTAACGACGCTGACTTATGGTGTTCAGTGCTTTGCTCGTTATCCGGACCATATGAAGCAG
CATGACTTCTTCAAGTCCGCCATGCCGGAAGGCTATGTGCAGGAACGCACGATTTCCTTTAAGGATGACG
GCACGTACAAAACGCGTGCGGAAGTGAAATTTGAAGGCGATACCCTGGTAAACCGCATTGAGCTGAAAGG
CATTGACTTTAAAGAGGACGGCAATATCCTGGGCCATAAGCTGGAATACAATTTTAACAGCCACAATGTT
TACATCACCGCCGATAAACAAAAAAATGGCATTAAAGCGAATTTTAAAATTCGCCACAACGTGGAGGATG
GCAGCGTGCAGCTGGCTGATCACTACCAGCAAAACACTCCAATCGGTGATGGTCCTGTTCTGCTGCCAGA
CAATCACTATCTGAGCACGCAAAGCGTTCTGTCTAAAGATCCGAACGAGAAACGCGATCATATGGTTCTG
CTGGAGTTCGTAACCGCAGCGGGCATCACGCATGGTATGGATGAACTGTACAAATGACCAGGCATCAAAT
AAAACGAAAGGCTCAGTCGAAAGACTGGGCCTTTCGTTTTATCTGTTGTTTGTCGGTGAACGCTCTCTAC
TAGAGTCACACTGGCTCACCTTCGGGTGGGCCTTTCTGCGTTTATAGCTGGAAATCTGCTCGTCAGTGGT
GCTCACACTGACGAATCATGTACAGATCATACCGATGACTGCCTGGCGACTCACAACTAAGCAAGACAGC
CGGAACCAGCGCCGGCGAACACCACTGCATATATGGCATATCACAACAGTCCACGTCTCAAGCAGTTACA
GAGATGTTACGAACCCTGAACAGGTTGACTATTAATTGTGTCTGCTTGATGTGGACACCAGGTGGCGCTG
GACATCAGATTTGGAGAGGCAGTTGTCTAGGGAACCGGGCTCTGTGCCAGCGCAGGAGGCAGGCTGGCTC
TCCTATTCCAGGGATGCTCATCCAGGAAGGAAAGGTTGCATGCTGGACACACTAACCTTACAGCGGTGGG
CTCTATGGGGTACCTACGTATAGATCTTGAGACAAATGGCAGTATTCATCCACAATTTTAAAAGAAAAGG
GGGGATTGGGGGGTACAGTGCAGGGGAAAGAATAGTAGACATAATAGCAACAGACATACAAACTAAAGAA
TTACAAAAACAAATTACAAAAATTCAAAATTTTCGGGTTTATTACAGGGACAGCAGAGATCCACTTTGGC
GCCGGCTCGAGTGGCTCCGGTGCCCGTCAGTGGGCAGAGCGCACATCGCCCACAGTCCCCGAGAAGTTGG
GGGGAGGGGTCGGCAATTGAACCGGTGCCTAGAGAAGGTGGCGCGGGGTAAACTGGGAAAGTGATGTCGT
GTACTGGCTCCGCCTTTTTCCCGAGGGTGGGGGAGAACCGTATATAAGTGCAGTAGTCGCCGTGAACGTT
CTTTTTCGCAACGGGTTTGCCGCCAGAACACAGGTGTCGTGACGCGGGATCCGCCACCATGACCGAGTAC
AAGCCCACGGTGCGCCTCGCCACCCGCGACGACGTCCCCCGGGCCGTACGCACCCTCGCCGCCGCGTTCG
CCGACTACCCCGCCACGCGCCACACCGTCGACCCGGACCGCCACATCGAGCGGGTCACCGAGCTGCAAGA
ACTCTTCCTCACGCGCGTCGGGCTCGACATCGGCAAGGTGTGGGTCGCGGACGACGGCGCCGCGGTGGCG
GTCTGGACCACGCCGGAGAGCGTCGAAGCGGGGGCGGTGTTCGCCGAGATCGGCCCGCGCATGGCCGAGT
TGAGCGGTTCCCGGCTGGCCGCGCAGCAACAGATGGAAGGCCTCCTGGCGCCGCACCGGCCCAAGGAGCC
CGCGTGGTTCCTGGCCACCGTCGGAGTCTCGCCCGACCACCAGGGCAAGGGTCTGGGCAGCGCCGTCGTG
CTCCCCGGAGTGGAGGCGGCCGAGCGCGCCGGGGTGCCCGCCTTCCTGGAAACCTCCGCGCCCCGCAACC
TCCCCTTCTACGAGCGGCTCGGCTTCACCGTCACCGCCGACGTCGAGGTGCCCGAAGGACCGCGCACCTG
GTGCATGACCCGCAAGCCCGGTGCCTGACTCGAGATGACCGACCAAGCGACGCCCAACCTGCCATCACGA
GATTTCGATTCCACCGCCGCCTTCTATGAAAGGTTGGGCTTCGGAATCGTTTTCCGGGACGCCGGCTGGA
TGATCCTCCAGCGCGGGGATCTCATGCTGGAGTTCTTCGCCCACCCCAACTTGTTTATTGCAGCTTATAA
TGGTTACAAATAAAGCAATAGCATCACAAATTTCACAAATAAAGCATTTTTTTCACTGCATTCTAGTTGT
GGTTTGTCCAAACTCATCAATGTATCTTATCATGTCTGTATAACTAGTTAAAAGTTTTGTTACTTTATAG
AAGAAATTTTGAGTTTTTGTTTTTTTTTAATAAATAAATAAACATAAATAAATTGTTTGTTGAATTTATT
ATTAGTATGTAAGTGTAAATATAATAAAACTTAATATCTATTCAAATTAATAAATAAACCTCGATATACA
GACCGATAAAACACATGCGTCAATTTTACGCATGATTATCTTTAACGTACGTCACAATATGATTATCTTT
CTAGGGTTAATCTAGTATACGCGTATGCGGCCGCTTAATTAATCCAGCTTTTGTTCCCTTTAGTGAGGGT
TAATTCCGAGCGGCCGCGTGTTACAACCAATTAACCAATTCTGATTAGAAAAACTCATCGAGCATCAAAT
GAAACTGCAATTTATTCATATCAGGATTATCAATACCATATTTTTGAAAAAGCCGTTTCTGTAATGAAGG
AGAAAACTCACCGAGGCAGTTCCATAGGATGGCAAGATCCTGGTATCGGTCTGCGATTCCGACTCGTCCA
ACATCAATACAACCTATTAATTTCCCCTCGTCAAAAATAAGGTTATCAAGTGAGAAATCACCATGAGTGA
CGACTGAATCCGGTGAGAATGGCAAAAGCTTATGCATTTCTTTCCAGACTTGTTCAACAGGCCAGCCATT
ACGCTCGTCATCAAAATCACTCGCATCAACCAAACCGTTATTCATTCGTGATTGCGCCTGAGCGAGGCGA
AATACGCGATCGCTGTTAAAAGGACAATTACAAACAGGAATCGAATGCAACCGGCGCAGGAACACTGCCA
GCGCATCAACAATATTTTCACCTGAATCAGGATATTCTTCTAATACCTGGAATGCTGTTTTCCCGGGGAT
CGCAGTGGTGAGTAACCATGCATCATCAGGAGTACGGATAAAATGCTTGATGGTCGGAAGAGGCATAAAT
TCCGTCAGCCAGTTTAGTCTGACCATCTCATCTGTAACATCATTGGCAACGCTACCTTTGCCATGTTTCA
GAAACAACTCTGGCGCATCGGGCTTCCCATACAATCGATAGATTGTCGCACCTGATTGCCCGACATTATC
GCGAGCCCATTTATACCCATATAAATCAGCATCCATGTTGGAATTTAATCGCGGCCTGGAGCAAGACGTT
TCCCGTTGAATATGGCTCATAACACCCCTTGTATTACTGTTTATGTAAGCAGACAGTTTTATTGTTCATG
ATGATATATTTTTATCTTGTGCAATGTAACATCAGAGATTTTGAGACACAACGTGGCTTTGTTGAATAAA
TCGAACTTTTGCTGAGTTGAAGGATCAGTCATGACCAAAATCCCTTAACGTGAGTTTTCGTTCCACTGAG
CGTCAGACCCCGTAGAAAAGATCAAAGGATCTTCTTGAGATCCTTTTTTTCTGCGCGTAATCTGCTGCTT
GCAAACAAAAAAACCACCGCTACCAGCGGTGGTTTGTTTGCCGGATCAAGAGCTACCAACTCTTTTTCCG
AAGGTAACTGGCTTCAGCAGAGCGCAGATACCAAATACTGTTCTTCTAGTGTAGCCGTAGTTAGGCCACC
ACTTCAAGAACTCTGTAGCACCGCCTACATACCTCGCTCTGCTAATCCTGTTACCAGTGGCTGCTGCCAG
TGGCGATAAGTCGTGTCTTACCGGGTTGGACTCAAGACGATAGTTACCGGATAAGGCGCAGCGGTCGGGC
TGAACGGGGGGTTCGTGCACACAGCCCAGCTTGGAGCGAACGACCTACACCGAACTGAGATACCTACAGC
GTGAGCTATGAGAAAGCGCCACGCTTCCCGAAGGGAGAAAGGCGGACAGGTATCCGGTAAGCGGCAGGGT
CGGAACAGGAGAGCGCACGAGGGAGCTTCCAGGGGGAAACGCCTGGTATCTTTATAGTCCTGTCGGGTTT
CGCCACCTCTGACTTGAGCGTCGATTTTTGTGATGCTCGTCAGGGGGGCGGAGCCTATGGAAAAACGCCA
GCAACGCGGCCTTTTTACGGTTCCTGGCCTTTTGCTGGCCTTTTGCTCACATGTTCTTTCCTGCGTTATC
CCCTGATTCTGTGGATAACCGTGCGGCCGCCAATTAATACGACTCACTATAGGGCGAATTGGGGCGCGCC
ATTCTAGATTAACCCTAGAAAGATAGTCTGCGTAAAATTGACGCATGCATTCTTGAAATATTGCTCTCTC
TTTCTAAATAGCGCGAATCCGTCGCTGTGCATTTAGGACATCTCAGTCGCCGCTTGGAGCTCCCGTGAGG
CGTGCTTGTCAATGCGGTAAGTGTCACTGA
Features (pLannotate 1.2.2; 12 found; start..end, strand, type, name):
    531..1244    +  CDS            superfolder GFP: GFP variant that folds robustly even when fused to poorly folded proteins (Pédelacq et al., 2006)
   1256..1327    +  terminator     rrnB T1 terminator: transcription terminator T1 from the E. coli rrnB gene
   1343..1370    +  terminator     T7Te terminator: phage T7 early transcription terminator
   1806..1923    +  misc_feature   cPPT/CTS: central polypurine tract and central termination sequence of HIV-1
   1992..2203    +  promoter       EF-1α core promoter: core promoter for human elongation factor EF-1α
   2229..2828    +  CDS            PuroR: puromycin N-acetyltransferase; pac from Streptomyces alboniger; confers resistance to puromycin
   2835..2993    +  CDS            ble (fragment): BLE_KLEPN - Experimental evidence at protein level: Swiss-Prot protein existence level 1. Binding protein with a strong affinity to the bleomycin family of antibiotics. Binds to CL990; an antimitotic-antibiotic compound. From Klebsiella pneumoniae.
   2988..3109    +  polyA_signal   SV40 poly(A) signal: SV40 polyadenylation signal
   3417..3435    -  promoter       T3 promoter: promoter for bacteriophage T3 RNA polymerase
   3475..4290    -  CDS            KanR: aminoglycoside phosphotransferase; aph(3')-Ia; confers resistance to kanamycin in bacteria or G418 (Geneticin®) in eukaryotes
   4515..5103    +  rep_origin     ori: high-copy-number ColE1/pMB1/pBR322/pUC origin of replication
   5215..5233    +  promoter       T7 promoter: promoter for bacteriophage T7 RNA polymerase
