[The description below was written by a language model from this plasmid's Addgene catalogue record and pLannotate feature annotations shown in this document.]
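Description:
pTBL2368 MTK PB puro backbone is an empty destination vector for the Mammalian Toolkit (MTK) Golden Gate assembly system, built to carry assembled transcription units as PiggyBac transposon cargo for stable integration into mammalian cells. It derives from the MTK0 PiggyBac cargo backbone, with the mammalian selection marker exchanged for puromycin resistance. The 5.4 kb plasmid is propagated in E. coli from a high-copy ColE1/pUC-type origin under kanamycin selection (KanR, aph(3')-Ia).

The annotated features fall into two functional blocks. The first is a superfolder GFP coding sequence followed by the bacterial rrnB T1 and T7Te terminators. In toolkit backbones of this kind, such a cassette usually serves as a bacterial dropout marker that is replaced by the incoming parts during Golden Gate cloning, so correct assemblies give non-fluorescent colonies. The record does not state this role explicitly, and neither the bacterial promoter nor the Type IIS sites are annotated. The second block is the mammalian selection cassette: an EF-1α core promoter drives PuroR (puromycin N-acetyltransferase), terminated by an SV40 polyadenylation signal. A short ble fragment sits between PuroR and the poly(A) signal and is plausibly a remnant of the marker that was replaced. A cPPT/CTS element lies upstream of the promoter, and T3 and T7 promoters flank the bacterial backbone region.

The PiggyBac terminal repeats implied by the name and backbone description were not picked up by the automated annotation, so their positions are not recorded. The backbone is intended for users to assemble their own cargo, co-deliver it with PiggyBac transposase, and select integrants with puromycin. It was deposited in connection with work on molecular recording of sequential cellular events into DNA.
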