Addgene plasmid #226673: pTBL2368 MTK PB puro backbone
Purpose: (Empty Backbone) Empty MTK PB cargo backbone marked with puromycin resistance.
Depositing lab: Chang Liu. Depositing organization: University of California, Irvine. Publication: Open-ended molecular recording of sequential cellular events into DNA. Loveless TB, Carlson CK, Dentzel Helmy CA, Hu VJ, Ross SK, Demelo MC, Murtaza A, Liang G, Ficht M, Singhai A, Pajoh-Casco MJ, Liu CC. Nat Chem Biol. 2025 Apr;21(4):512-521. doi: 10.1038/s41589-024-01764-5. Epub 2024 Nov 14. PubMed 39543397.
Backbone
  Vector backbone: MTK0 PiggyBac cargo backbone
  Modifications to backbone: We switched the mammalian resistance marker to puromycin resistance.
  Vector type: Mammalian Expression
  Selectable markers: Puromycin
Growth in bacteria
  Bacterial resistance: Kanamycin, 50 μg/mL
  Growth temperature: 37°C
  Growth strain: DH5alpha
  Copy number: High Copy
Gene/Insert
  Cloning method: Golden Gate
Resource information
  A portion of this plasmid was derived from a plasmid made by: Hana El-Samad (Mammalian Toolkit, Kit #1000000180).
Terms and licenses: Academic/Nonprofit Terms; Industry Terms: Not Available to Industry
Depositor comments: Please visit https://doi.org/10.1101/2021.11.05.467507 for bioRxiv preprint.
How to cite: pTBL2368 MTK PB puro backbone was a gift from Chang Liu (Addgene plasmid # 226673 ; http://n2t.net/addgene:226673 ; RRID:Addgene_226673)
